Addgene plasmid #69758: pKG212
Purpose: Retroviral expression of CENP-T aa 1-242
Depositing lab: Iain Cheeseman. Depositing organization: Whitehead Institute for Biomedical Research.
Backbone
  Vector backbone: pBABE puro
  Vector type: Mammalian Expression, Retroviral
  Selectable markers: Puromycin
Growth in bacteria
  Bacterial resistance: Ampicillin, 100 μg/mL
  Growth temperature: 37°C
  Growth strain: NEB Stable
  Copy number: High Copy
Gene/Insert
  Gene/Insert name: CENP-T aa 1-242
  Species: H. sapiens (human)
  Insert size (bp): 726
  Mutation: e.coli optimized sequence
  Entrez Gene: CENPT (a.k.a. C16orf56, CENP-T, SSMGA)
  Tag / fusion protein: mCherry (N terminal on insert); LacI-NLS (C terminal on insert)
  Cloning method: Restriction Enzyme; 5′ cloning site XhoI (not destroyed); 3′ cloning site EcoRI (not destroyed)
  Sequencing primers: 5′ mCherry-F; 3′ pBABE 3'
Terms and licenses: Academic/Nonprofit Terms; Industry Terms: Not Available to Industry
How to cite: pKG212 was a gift from Iain Cheeseman (Addgene plasmid # 69758 ; http://n2t.net/addgene:69758 ; RRID:Addgene_69758)
