[The description below was written by a language model from this plasmid's Addgene catalogue record.]
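Description:
pKG212 is a retroviral mammalian expression plasmid built on the pBABE puro backbone, a Moloney murine leukemia virus-derived vector in which the long terminal repeats and packaging signal allow the cassette to be packaged into retroviral particles and stably integrated into dividing target cells. In bacteria it is maintained as a high-copy plasmid under ampicillin selection, and transduced mammalian cells are selected with puromycin. No feature table accompanies the record, so the promoters are not explicitly stated. In standard pBABE puro vectors the insert is transcribed from the 5′ LTR and the puromycin resistance gene from an internal SV40 promoter.

The payload is a 726 bp fragment encoding amino acids 1–242 of human CENP-T, the N-terminal portion of this inner kinetochore protein, cloned between XhoI and EcoRI sites that remain intact. The coding sequence is noted as E. coli codon-optimized rather than the native human sequence. It is flanked by an N-terminal mCherry tag and a C-terminal LacI-NLS module, giving an mCherry–CENP-T(1–242)–LacI-NLS fusion. mCherry provides red fluorescent visualization, the nuclear localization signal directs the protein to the nucleus, and the Lac repressor domain binds lac operator DNA. The record states the purpose only as retroviral expression of this CENP-T fragment. However, a LacI fusion of this type is generally used to tether a protein to an integrated lacO array, so the construct is suited to targeting the CENP-T N-terminus to an ectopic chromosomal site and examining which factors it recruits there.
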