>Addgene plasmid #69758 | pKG212 | addgene partial sequence | sequence record 128988 | pBABE5 5'-CTTTATCCAGCCCTCAC-3'
CCGGTCGCCACCATGGTGAGCAAGGGCGAGGAGGATAACATGGCCATCATCAAGGAGTTCATGCGCTTCA
AGGTGCACATGGAGGGCTCCGTGAACGGCCACGAGTTCGAGATCGAGGGCGAGGGCGAGGGCCGCCCCTA
CGAGGGCACCCAGACCGCCAAGCTGAAGGTGACCAAGGGTGGCCCCCTGCCCTTCGCCTGGGACATCCTG
TCCCCTCAGTTCATGTACGGCTCCAAGGCCTACGTGAAGCACCCCGCCGACATCCCCGACTACTTGAAGC
TGTCCTTCCCCGAGGGCTTCAAGTGGGAGCGCGTGATGAACTTCGAGGACGGCGGCGTGGTGACCGTGAC
CCAGGACTCCTCCCTGCAGGACGGCGAGTTCATCTACAAGGTGAAGCTGCGCGGCACCAACTTCCCCTCC
GACGGCCCCGTAATGCAGAAGAAGACCATGGGCTGGGAGGCCTCCTCCGAGCGGATGTACCCCGAGGACG
GCGCCCTGAAGGGCGAGATCAAGCAGAGGCTGAAGCTGAAGGACGGCGGCCACTACGACGCTGAGGTCAA
GACCACCTACAAGGCCAAGAAGCCCGTGCAGCTGCCCGGCGCCTACAACGTCAACATCAAGTTGGACATC
ACCTCCCACAACGAGGACTACACCATCGTGGAACAGTACGAACGCGCCGAGGGCCGCCACTCCACCGGCG
GCATGGACGAGCTGTACAAGTCCGGAGGGGATCGGTGGAGCTCCACCGGTGGCGGCCGCTCTAGAGAGAA
TCTTTATTTTCAGG
