>Addgene plasmid #69758 | pKG212 | addgene partial sequence | sequence record 128990 | pBABE3 5'-ACCCTAACTGACACACATTCC-3'
TGCATTCATTTTATGTTTCAGGTTCAGGGGGAGGTGTGGGAGGTTTTTTAAAGCAAGTAAAACCTCTACA
AATGTGGTATGGCTGATTATGATCAGTTATCTAGATCCGGTGGATCCCGGGCCCGCGGTACCGTCGACTG
CAGAATTGAACCTTCCTCTTCTTCTTAGGAGGCCTCAGGCTGCTTCGGGAAACCTGTCGTGCCAGCTGCA
TTAATGAATCGGCCAACGCGCGGGGAGAGGCGGTTTGCGTATTGGGCGCCAGGGTGGTTTTTCTTTTCAC
CAGTGAGACGGGCAACAGCTGATTGCCCTTCACCGCCTGGCCCTGAGAGAGTTGCAGCAAGCGGTCCACG
CTGGTTTGCCCCAGCAGGCGAAAATCCTGTTTGATGGTGGTTAACGGCGGGATATAACATGAGCTGTCTT
CGGTATCGTCGTATCCCACTACCGAGATATCCGCACCAACGCGCAGCCCGGACTCGGTAATGGCGCGCAT
TGCGCCCAGCGCCATCTGATCGTTGGCAACCAGCATCGCAGTGGGAACGATGCCCTCATTCAGCATTTGC
ATGGTTTGTTGAAAACCGGACATGGCACTCCAGTCGCCTTCCCGTTCCGCTATCGGCTGAATTTGATTGC
GAGTGAGATATTTATGCCAGCCAGCCAGACGCAGACGCGCCGAGACAGAACTTAATGGGCCCGCTAACAG
CGCGATTTGCTGGTGACCCAATGCGACCAGATGCTCCACGCCCAGTCGCGTACCGTCTTCATGGGAGAA
