>Addgene plasmid #69758 | pKG212 | addgene partial sequence | sequence record 130242 | mCherry-F 5'-ccccgtaatgcagaagaaga-3'
CCCCGAGGACGGCGCCCTGAAGGGCGAGATCAAGCAGAGGCTGAAGCTGAAGGACGGCGGCCACTACGAC
GCTGAGGTCAAGACCACCTACAAGGCCAAGAAGCCCGTGCAGCTGCCCGGCGCCTACAACGTCAACATCA
AGTTGGACATCACCTCCCACAACGAGGACTACACCATCGTGGAACAGTACGAACGCGCCGAGGGCCGCCA
CTCCACCGGCGGCATGGACGAGCTGTACAAGTCCGGAGGGGATCGGTGGAGCTCCACCGGTGGCGGCCGC
TCTAGAGAGAATCTTTATTTTCAGGGCGCCGCCAAATTCAAAGAAACCGCTGCTGCTAAATTCGAACGCC
AGCACATGGACAGCGGAGGTGGAGGTACTAGTCTCGAGATGGCAGACCACAACCCTGACAGCGATTCTAC
ACCTCGTACACTGCTGCGTCGTGTGCTGGATACTGCTGATCCTCGTACTCCTCGTCGTCCTCGTAGCGCT
CGTGCTGGTGCTCGCCGTGCCCTGCTGGAAACAGCCTCTCCTCGTAAACTGAGTGGCCAGACCCGTACTA
TTGCCCGTGGGCGTTCACATGGAGCCCGCTCGGTCGGTCGTAGTGCTCACATTCAAGCCTCGGGACACCT
GGAAGAACAAACCCCTCGTACCCTGCTGAAAAACATCCTGCTGACTGCCCCTGAAAGCTCTATTCTGATG
CCGGAAAGCGTCGTTAAACCGGTTCCTGCTCCTCAAGCCGTTCAACCTTCTCGTCAAGAGTCCTCCTGTG
GATCTCTGGAGCTGCAACTGCCTGAACTGGAGCCTCCTACAACACTGGCACCGGGGCTGCTGGCGCCTGG
TCGTCGTAA
